>Addgene plasmid #240485 | pAAV2/6 | addgene full sequence | sequence record 474484 | Addgene Long Read Sequencing Result
GAGTAAGGCCCCGGAGGCTCTTTTCTTTGTGCAATTTGAGAAGGGAGAGAGCTACTTCCACATGCACGTG
CTCGTGGAAACCACCGGGGTGAAATCCATGGTTTTGGGACGTTTCCTGAGTCAGATTCGCGAAAAACTGA
TTCAGAGAATTTACCGCGGGATCGAGCCGACTTTGCCAAACTGGTTCGCGGTCACAAAGACCAGAAATGG
CGCCGGAGGCGGGAACAAGGTGGTGGATGAGTGCTACATCCCCAATTACTTGCTCCCCAAAACCCAGCCT
GAGCTCCAGTGGGCGTGGACTAATATGGAACAGTATTTAAGCGCCTGTTTGAATCTCACGGAGCGTAAAC
GGTTGGTGGCGCAGCATCTGACGCACGTGTCGCAGACGCAGGAGCAGAACAAAGAGAATCAGAATCCCAA
TTCTGATGCGCCGGTGATCAGATCAAAAACTTCAGCCAGGTACATGGAGCTGGTCGGGTGGCTCGTGGAC
AAGGGGATTACCTCGGAGAAGCAGTGGATCCAGGAGGACCAGGCCTCATACATCTCCTTCAATGCGGCCT
CCAACTCGCGGTCCCAAATCAAGGCTGCCTTGGACAATGCGGGAAAGATTATGAGCCTGACTAAAACCGC
CCCCGACTACCTGGTGGGCCAGCAGCCCGTGGAGGACATTTCCAGCAATCGGATTTATAAAATTTTGGAA
CTAAACGGGTACGATCCCCAATATGCGGCTTCCGTCTTTCTGGGATGGGCCACGAAAAAGTTCGGCAAGA
GGAACACCATCTGGCTGTTTGGGCCTGCAACTACCGGGAAGACCAACATCGCGGAGGCCATAGCCCACAC
TGTGCCCTTCTACGGGTGCGTAAACTGGACCAATGAGAACTTTCCCTTCAACGACTGTGTCGACAAGATG
GTGATCTGGTGGGAGGAGGGGAAGATGACCGCCAAGGTCGTGGAGTCGGCCAAAGCCATTCTCGGAGGAA
GCAAGGTGCGCGTGGACCAGAAATGCAAGTCCTCGGCCCAGATAGACCCGACTCCCGTGATCGTCACCTC
CAACACCAACATGTGCGCCGTGATTGACGGGAACTCAACGACCTTCGAACACCAGCAGCCGTTGCAAGAC
CGGATGTTCAAATTTGAACTCACCCGCCGTCTGGATCATGACTTTGGGAAGGTCACCAAGCAGGAAGTCA
AAGACTTTTTCCGGTGGGCAAAGGATCACGTGGTTGAGGTGGAGCATGAATTCTACGTCAAAAAGGGTGG
AGCCAAGAAAAGACCCGCCCCCAGTGACGCAGATATAAGTGAGCCCAAACGGGTGCGCGAGTCAGTTGCG
CAGCCATCGACGTCAGACGCGGAAGCTTCGATCAACTACGCAGACAGGTACCAAAACAAATGTTCTCGTC
ACGTGGGCATGAATCTGATGCTGTTTCCCTGCAGACAATGCGAGAGAATGAATCAGAATTCAAATATCTG
CTTCACTCACGGACAGAAAGACTGTTTAGAGTGCTTTCCCGTGTCAGAATCTCAACCCGTTTCTGTCGTC
AAAAAGGCGTATCAGAAACTGTGCTACATTCATCATATCATGGGAAAGGTGCCAGACGCTTGCACTGCCT
GCGATCTGGTCAATGTGGATTTGGATGACTGCATCTTTGAACAATAAATGATTTAAATCAGGTATGGCTG
CCGATGGTTATCTTCCAGATTGGCTCGAGGACAACCTCTCTGAGGGCATTCGCGAGTGGTGGGACTTGAA
ACCTGGAGCCCCGAAACCCAAAGCCAACCAGCAAAAGCAGGACGACGGCCGGGGTCTGGTGCTTCCTGGC
TACAAGTACCTCGGACCCTTCAACGGACTCGACAAGGGGGAGCCCGTCAACGCGGCGGATGCAGCGGCCC
TCGAGCACGACAAGGCCTACGACCAGCAGCTCAAAGCGGGTGACAATCCGTACCTGCGGTATAACCACGC
CGACGCCGAGTTTCAGGAGCGTCTGCAAGAAGATACGTCTTTTGGGGGCAACCTCGGGCGAGCAGTCTTC
CAGGCCAAGAAGAGGGTTCTCGAACCTTTTGGTCTGGTTGAGGAAGGTGCTAAGACGGCTCCTGGAAAGA
AACGTCCGGTAGAGCAGTCGCCACAAGAGCCAGACTCCTCCTCGGGCATTGGCAAGACAGGCCAGCAGCC
CGCTAAAAAGAGACTCAATTTTGGTCAGACTGGCGACTCAGAGTCAGTCCCCGACCCACAACCTCTCGGA
GAACCTCCAGCAACCCCCGCTGCTGTGGGACCTACTACAATGGCTTCAGGCGGTGGCGCACCAATGGCAG
ACAATAACGAAGGCGCCGACGGAGTGGGTAATGCCTCAGGAAATTGGCATTGCGATTCCACATGGCTGGG
CGACAGAGTCATCACCACCAGCACCCGAACATGGGCCTTGCCCACCTATAACAACCACCTCTACAAGCAA
ATCTCCAGTGCTTCAACGGGGGCCAGCAACGACAACCACTACTTCGGCTACAGCACCCCCTGGGGGTATT
TTGATTTCAACAGATTCCACTGCCATTTCTCACCACGTGACTGGCAGCGACTCATCAACAACAATTGGGG
ATTCCGGCCCAAGAGACTCAACTTCAAGCTCTTCAACATCCAAGTCAAGGAGGTCACGACGAATGATGGC
GTCACGACCATCGCTAATAACCTTACCAGCACGGTTCAAGTCTTCTCGGACTCGGAGTACCAGTTGCCGT
ACGTCCTCGGCTCTGCGCACCAGGGCTGCCTCCCTCCGTTCCCGGCGGACGTGTTCATGATTCCGCAGTA
CGGCTACCTAACGCTCAACAATGGCAGCCAGGCAGTGGGACGGTCATCCTTTTACTGCCTGGAATATTTC
CCATCGCAGATGCTGAGAACGGGCAATAACTTTACCTTCAGCTACACCTTCGAGGACGTGCCTTTCCACA
GCAGCTACGCGCACAGCCAGAGCCTGGACCGGCTGATGAATCCTCTCATCGACCAGTACCTGTATTACCT
GAACAGAACTCAGAATCAGTCCGGAAGTGCCCAAAACAAGGACTTGCTGTTTAGCCGGGGGTCTCCAGCT
GGCATGTCTGTTCAGCCCAAAAACTGGCTACCTGGACCCTGTTACCGGCAGCAGCGCGTTTCTAAAACAA
AAACAGACAACAACAACAGCAACTTTACCTGGACTGGTGCTTCAAAATATAACCTTAATGGGCGTGAATC
TATAATCAACCCTGGCACTGCTATGGCCTCACACAAAGACGACAAAGACAAGTTCTTTCCCATGAGCGGT
GTCATGATTTTTGGAAAGGAGAGCGCCGGAGCTTCAAACACTGCATTGGACAATGTCATGATCACAGACG
AAGAGGAAATCAAAGCCACTAACCCCGTGGCCACCGAAAGATTTGGGACTGTGGCAGTCAATCTCCAGAG
CAGCAGCACAGACCCTGCGACCGGAGATGTGCATGTTATGGGAGCCTTACCTGGAATGGTGTGGCAAGAC
AGAGACGTATACCTGCAGGGTCCTATTTGGGCCAAAATTCCTCACACGGATGGACACTTTCACCCGTCTC
CTCTCATGGGCGGCTTTGGACTTAAGCACCCGCCTCCTCAGATCCTCATCAAAAACACGCCTGTTCCTGC
GAATCCTCCGGCAGAGTTTTCGGCTACAAAGTTTGCTTCATTCATCACCCAGTATTCCACAGGACAAGTG
AGCGTGGAGATTGAATGGGAGCTGCAGAAAGAAAACAGCAAACGCTGGAATCCCGAAGTGCAGTATACAT
CTAACTATGCAAAATCTGCCAACGTTGATTTCACTGTGGACAACAATGGACTTTATACTGAGCCTCGCCC
CATTGGCACCCGTTACCTCACCCGTCCCCTGTAATTACGTGTTAATCAATAAACCGGTTGATTCGTTTCA
GTTGAACTTTGGTCTCCTGTCCTTCTTATCTTATCGGTTACCATGGTTATAGCTTACACATTAACTGCTT
GGTTGCGCTTCGCGATAAAAGACTTACGTCATCGGGTTACCCCTAGGGGGATCCACTAGTTCTAGAGGTC
CTGTATTAGAGGTCACGTGAGTGTTTTGCGACATTTTGCGACACCATGTGGTCACGCTGGGTATTTAAGC
CCGAGTGAGCACGCAGGGTCTCCATTTTGAAGCGGGAGGTTTGAACGCGCAGCCGCCAAGCCGAATTCTG
CAGATATCCATCACACTGGCGGCCGCTCGACTAGAGCGGCCGCCACCGCGGTGGAGCTCCAGCTTTTGTT
CCCTTTAGTGAGGGTTAATTGCGCGCTTGGCGTAATCATGGTCATAGCTGTTTCCTGTGTGAAATTGTTA
TCCGCTCACAATTCCACACAACATACGAGCCGGAAGCATAAAGTGTAAAGCCTGGGGTGCCTAATGAGTG
AGCTAACTCACATTAATTGCGTTGCGCTCACTGCCCGCTTTCCAGTCGGGAAACCTGTCGTGCCAGCTGC
ATTAATGAATCGGCCAACGCGCGGGGAGAGGCGGTTTGCGTATTGGGCGCTCTTCCGCTTCCTCGCTCAC
TGACTCGCTGCGCTCGGTCGTTCGGCTGCGGCGAGCGGTATCAGCTCACTCAAAGGCGGTAATACGGTTA
TCCACAGAATCAGGGGATAACGCAGGAAAGAACATGTGAGCAAAAGGCCAGCAAAAGGCCAGGAACCGTA
AAAAGGCCGCGTTGCTGGCGTTTTTCCATAGGCTCCGCCCCCCTGACGAGCATCACAAAAATCGACGCTC
AAGTCAGAGGTGGCGAAACCCGACAGGACTATAAAGATACCAGGCGTTTCCCCCTGGAAGCTCCCTCGTG
CGCTCTCCTGTTCCGACCCTGCCGCTTACCGGATACCTGTCCGCCTTTCTCCCTTCGGGAAGCGTGGCGC
TTTCTCATAGCTCACGCTGTAGGTATCTCAGTTCGGTGTAGGTCGTTCGCTCCAAGCTGGGCTGTGTGCA
CGAACCCCCCGTTCAGCCCGACCGCTGCGCCTTATCCGGTAACTATCGTCTTGAGTCCAACCCGGTAAGA
CACGACTTATCGCCACTGGCAGCAGCCACTGGTAACAGGATTAGCAGAGCGAGGTATGTAGGCGGTGCTA
CAGAGTTCTTGAAGTGGTGGCCTAACTACGGCTACACTAGAAGAACAGTATTTGGTATCTGCGCTCTGCT
GAAGCCAGTTACCTTCGGAAAAAGAGTTGGTAGCTCTTGATCCGGCAAACAAACCACCGCTGGTAGCGGT
GGTTTTTTTGTTTGCAAGCAGCAGATTACGCGCAGAAAAAAAGGATCTCAAGAAGATCCTTTGATCTTTT
CTACGGGGTCTGACGCTCAGTGGAACGAAAACTCACGTTAAGGGATTTTGGTCATGAGATTATCAAAAAG
GATCTTCACCTAGATCCTTTTAAATTAAAAATGAAGTTTTAAATCAATCTAAAGTATATATGAGTAAACT
TGGTCTGACAGTTACCAATGCTTAATCAGTGAGGCACCTATCTCAGCGATCTGTCTATTTCGTTCATCCA
TAGTTGCCTGACTCCCCGTCGTGTAGATAACTACGATACGGGAGGGCTTACCATCTGGCCCCAGTGCTGC
AATGATACCGCGAGACCCACGCTCACCGGCTCCAGATTTATCAGCAATAAACCAGCCAGCCGGAAGGGCC
GAGCGCAGAAGTGGTCCTGCAACTTTATCCGCCTCCATCCAGTCTATTAATTGTTGCCGGGAAGCTAGAG
TAAGTAGTTCGCCAGTTAATAGTTTGCGCAACGTTGTTGCCATTGCTACAGGCATCGTGGTGTCACGCTC
GTCGTTTGGTATGGCTTCATTCAGCTCCGGTTCCCAACGATCAAGGCGAGTTACATGATCCCCCATGTTG
TGCAAAAAAGCGGTTAGCTCCTTCGGTCCTCCGATCGTTGTCAGAAGTAAGTTGGCCGCAGTGTTATCAC
TCATGGTTATGGCAGCACTGCATAATTCTCTTACTGTCATGCCATCCGTAAGATGCTTTTCTGTGACTGG
TGAGTACTCAACCAAGTCATTCTGAGAATAGTGTATGCGGCGACCGAGTTGCTCTTGCCCGGCGTCAATA
CGGGATAATACCGCGCCACATAGCAGAACTTTAAAAGTGCTCATCATTGGAAAACGTTCTTCGGGGCGAA
AACTCTCAAGGATCTTACCGCTGTTGAGATCCAGTTCGATGTAACCCACTCGTGCACCCAACTGATCTTC
AGCATCTTTTACTTTCACCAGCGTTTCTGGGTGAGCAAAAACAGGAAGGCAAAATGCCGCAAAAAAGGGA
ATAAGGGCGACACGGAAATGTTGAATACTCATACTCTTCCTTTTTCAATATTATTGAAGCATTTATCAGG
GTTATTGTCTCATGAGCGGATACATATTTGAATGTATTTAGAAAAATAAACAAATAGGGGTTCCGCGCAC
ATTTCCCCGAAAAGTGCCACCTAAATTGTAAGCGTTAATATTTTGTTAAAATTCGCGTTAAATTTTTGTT
AAATCAGCTCATTTTTTAACCAATAGGCCGAAATCGGCAAAATCCCTTATAAATCAAAAGAATAGACCGA
GATAGGGT
[37 nt withheld, positions 6589-6625]
AAAGAACGTGGACTCCAACGTCAAAGG
[49 nt withheld, positions 6653-6701]
T
[78 nt withheld, positions 6703-6780]
TGGGAAAGCCGGCG
[124 nt withheld, positions 6795-6918]
CCCATTCGCCATTCAGGCTGCGCAACTGTTGGGAAGGGCGATCGGTGCGGGCCTCTTCGCTATTACGCCA
GCTGGCGAAAGGGGGATGTGCTGCAAGGCGATTAAGTTGGGTAACGCCAGGGTTTTCCCAGTCACGACGT
TGTAAAACGACGGCCAGTGAGCGCGCGTAATACGACTCACTATAGGGCGAATTGGGTACCGGGCCCCCCC
TCGAGGTCGACGGTATCGGGGGAGCTCGCAGGGTCTCCATTTTGAAGCGGGAGGTTTGAACGCGCAGCCG
CCATGCCGGGGTTTTACGAGATTGTGATTAAGGTCCCCAGCGACCTTGACGAGCATCTGCCCGGCATTTC
TGACAGCTTTGTGAACTGGGTGGCCGAGAAGGAATGGGAGTTGCCGCCAGATTCTGACATGGATCTGAAT
CTGATTGAGCAGGCACCCCTGACCGTGGCCGAGAAGCTGCAGCGCGACTTTCTGACGGAATGGCGCCGTG
T
Features (pLannotate 1.2.2; 17 found; start..end, strand, type, name):
    464..1654    +  CDS            Rep52: REP52_AAV2S - Experimental evidence at protein level: Swiss-Prot protein existence level 1. Plays a critical role during packaging of viral DNA into empty capsids, where they are thought to be part of the packaging motor complex. The single stranded genomic DNA is packaged in a 3' to 5' direction and requires the association between viral DNA and Rep40. Regulates host PKA activity by interacting with host PRKX as a mechanism to interfere with helper virus propagation and to promote its own replication. From Adeno-associated virus 2 (isolate Srivastava/1982) (AAV-2).
   1674..3881    +  CDS            VP1: CAPSD_AAV2S - Experimental evidence at protein level: Swiss-Prot protein existence level 1. Capsid protein self-assembles to form an icosahedral capsid with a T=1 symmetry, about 22 nm in diameter, and consisting of 60 copies of three size variants of the capsid protein VP1, VP2 and VP3 which differ in their N-terminus. The capsid encapsulates the genomic ssDNA. Binds to host cell heparan sulfate and uses host ITGA5-ITGB1 as coreceptor on the cell surface to provide virion attachment to target cell. This attachment induces virion internalization predominantly through clathrin-dependent endocyt
   4036..4057    -  misc_feature   MCS (fragment): pBluescript multiple cloning site
   4231..4259    -  misc_feature   MCS (fragment): pBluescript multiple cloning site
   4272..4290    -  promoter       T3 promoter: promoter for bacteriophage T3 RNA polymerase
   4335..4351    -  protein_bind   lac operator: The lac repressor binds to the lac operator to inhibit transcription in E. coli. This inhibition can be relieved by adding lactose or isopropyl-β-D-thiogalactopyranoside (IPTG). lac repressor encoded by lacI
   4359..4389    -  promoter       lac promoter: promoter for the E. coli lac operon
   4404..4425    -  protein_bind   CAP binding site: CAP binding activates transcription in the presence of cAMP. E. coli catabolite activator protein
   4438..4530    -  CDS            lacI (fragment): lac repressor; lacI; The lac repressor binds to the lac operator to inhibit transcription in E. coli. This inhibition can be relieved by adding lactose or isopropyl-β-D-thiogalactopyranoside (IPTG).
   4713..5301    -  rep_origin     ori: high-copy-number ColE1/pMB1/pBR322/pUC origin of replication
   5472..6332    -  CDS            AmpR: β-lactamase; bla; confers resistance to ampicillin, carbenicillin, and related antibiotics
   6333..6437    -  promoter       AmpR promoter: bla
   6463..6918    -  rep_origin     f1 ori (sequence partly withheld): f1 bacteriophage origin of replication; arrow indicates direction of (+) strand synthesis
   6923..7078    -  CDS            lacZα (fragment): LacZα fragment of β-galactosidase; lacZ fragment
   7086..7104    +  promoter       T7 promoter: promoter for bacteriophage T7 RNA polymerase
   7113..7146    -  misc_feature   MCS (fragment): pBluescript multiple cloning site
   7201..7407    +  CDS            Rep68 (fragment): REP68_AAV2S - Experimental evidence at protein level: Swiss-Prot protein existence level 1. Plays an essential role in the initiation of viral DNA synthesis. Binds specifically to an inverted terminal repeat element (ITR) on the 3' and 5' ends of the viral DNA, where it cleaves a site specifically to generate a priming site for initiation of the synthesis of a complementary strand. Plays also a role as transcriptional regulator, DNA helicase and as key factor in site-specific integration of the viral genome. Inhibits the host cell cycle G1/S and G2/M transitions. These arrests may provide esse
