[The description below was written by a language model from this plasmid's Addgene catalogue record and pLannotate feature annotations shown in this document.]
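Description:
pAAV2/6 is an AAV packaging (rep/cap) plasmid of about 7.4 kb, built by Gibson assembly on a pBluescript-type backbone listed as "pAAV". It supplies the AAV2 replication proteins and the AAV6 capsid proteins in trans for producing recombinant AAV. It is propagated in E. coli through a high-copy ColE1/pUC origin and selected with ampicillin via the β-lactamase gene and its own promoter. The backbone also retains an f1 phage origin, a lacZα fragment, lac promoter/operator and CAP site remnants, pieces of the pBluescript multiple cloning site, and flanking T7 and T3 promoters. These are cloning-vector leftovers and have no role in packaging.

The roughly 4.1 kb insert carries the rep and cap open reading frames in tandem on the same strand. The automated annotation marks a Rep68 N-terminal fragment at the very end of the linearised record and a Rep52 CDS near its start, consistent with a rep gene that spans the numbering origin of the circular sequence. The 2.2 kb VP1 reading frame immediately downstream was labelled by its closest database match, the AAV2 capsid, but the catalogue entry identifies it as AAV6 Cap. This frame would also give rise to the nested VP2 and VP3 variants that assemble into the 60-subunit icosahedral shell. No promoters driving rep or cap are annotated and the record does not name them. No inverted terminal repeats appear in the feature table, as expected for a helper construct that should not itself be packaged.

Its typical use is co-transfection into mammalian producer cells with an ITR-flanked transfer plasmid and adenoviral helper functions. This yields vectors with AAV2-type genomes pseudotyped in AAV6 capsids.
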