Addgene plasmid #240485: pAAV2/6
Purpose: AAV packaging plasmid expressing AAV2 Rep protein and AAV6 capsid protein
Depositing lab: Meghan Rego & Addgene Research Program. Depositing organization: Addgene.
Backbone
  Vector backbone: pAAV
  Backbone size w/o insert (bp): 2907
  Total vector size (bp): 7400
  Vector type: Mammalian Expression, AAV
Growth in bacteria
  Bacterial resistance: Ampicillin, 100 μg/mL
  Growth temperature: 37°C
  Growth strain: NEB Stable
  Copy number: Unknown
Gene/Insert
  Gene/Insert name: AAV2 Rep and AAV6 Cap
  Insert size (bp): 4093
  Cloning method: Gibson Cloning
  Sequencing primers: 5′ pBluescriptKS
Terms and licenses: Academic/Nonprofit Terms; Industry Terms
How to cite: pAAV2/6 was a gift from Meghan Rego & Addgene Research Program (Addgene plasmid # 240485 ; http://n2t.net/addgene:240485 ; RRID:Addgene_240485)
